Addgene plasmid #228638: Coxsackievirus A6 (CVA6) strain JLS10/HeN/CHN/2019 3C protease
Purpose: Bacterial expression of the Coxsackievirus 63 3C protease
Depositing lab: ASAP Discovery & Frank von Delft. Depositing organization: University of Oxford.
Backbone
  Vector backbone: pNIC-NOTAG-GG
  Backbone manufacturer: Centre for Medicines Discovery
  Vector type: Bacterial Expression
Growth in bacteria
  Bacterial resistance: Kanamycin, 50 μg/mL
  Growth temperature: 37°C
  Growth strain: DH5alpha
  Copy number: High Copy
Gene/Insert
  Gene/Insert name: Coxsackievirus 63 3C protease
  Species: Coxsackievirus 63
  Insert size (bp): 888
  GenBank ID: UTU02158.1
  Tag / fusion protein: His-SUMO (N terminal on insert)
  Cloning method: Golden Gate
Terms and licenses: Academic/Nonprofit Terms; Industry Terms: Not Available to Industry
How to cite: Coxsackievirus A6 (CVA6) strain JLS10/HeN/CHN/2019 3C protease was a gift from ASAP Discovery & Frank von Delft (Addgene plasmid # 228638 ; http://n2t.net/addgene:228638 ; RRID:Addgene_228638)
