[The description below was written by a language model from this plasmid's Addgene catalogue record and pLannotate feature annotations shown in this document.]
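Description:
Coxsackievirus A6 (CVA6) strain JLS10/HeN/CHN/2019 3C protease is a 6,150 nt bacterial expression plasmid built by Golden Gate cloning in the pNIC-NOTAG-GG backbone, a pET-style vector. It is propagated in E. coli under kanamycin selection (aph(3')-Ia KanR) from a ColE1/pMB1-type origin. The catalogue lists it as high copy, although the feature table also shows the rop gene and bom region typical of pBR322-derived backbones. An f1 origin and residual tetracycline-resistance gene fragments are also present as backbone remnants.

The expression cassette consists of a T7 promoter with an adjacent lac operator, the T7 gene 10 ribosome binding site and a T7 terminator, with lacI encoded on the plasmid. Transcription is therefore repressed until IPTG induction in a host that supplies T7 RNA polymerase. The 888 bp insert encodes an N-terminal His tag followed by yeast SMT3 (SUMO), fused directly to an enterovirus 3C protease coding region, which the annotation tool matched by homology to the 3C portion of an echovirus polyprotein. 3C is the main viral protease that processes the picornavirus polyprotein. The His tag allows affinity purification, and SUMO fusions are generally used to aid solubility and can be removed with a SUMO-specific protease. A second His-tag fragment and a solubility-tag fragment are annotated downstream of the protease; the record does not indicate whether they are translated, and they may simply be backbone sequence after the insert's stop codon.

The record is inconsistent about the virus. The plasmid name specifies Coxsackievirus A6, whereas the purpose, insert and species fields say "Coxsackievirus 63". The stated use is recombinant production of the 3C protease in bacteria.
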