Features (pLannotate 1.2.2; 21 found; start..end, strand, type, name):
     21..39      +  promoter       T7 promoter: promoter for bacteriophage T7 RNA polymerase
     40..64      +  protein_bind   lac operator: The lac repressor binds to the lac operator to inhibit transcription in E. coli. This inhibition can be relieved by adding lactose or isopropyl-β-D-thiogalactopyranoside (IPTG). lac repressor encoded by lacI
     79..101     +  RBS            RBS: efficient ribosome binding site from bacteriophage T7 gene 10 (Olins and Rangwala, 1989)
    120..138     +  CDS            9xHis (fragment): 9xHis affinity tag
    148..441     +  CDS            SMT3: SMT3_YEAST - Experimental evidence at protein level: Swiss-Prot protein existence level 1. Not known; suppressor of MIF2 mutations. From Saccharomyces cerevisiae (strain ATCC 204508 / S288c) (Baker's yeast).
    442..990     +  CDS            POLG_ECHO9 (fragment): Protein inferred from homology: Swiss-Prot protein existence level 3. [Protease 3C]: Major viral protease that mediates proteolytic processing of the polyprotein (By similarity). Cleaves host EIF5B, contributing to host translation shutoff (By similarity). Cleaves also host PABPC1, contributing to host translation shutoff (By similarity). From Echo 9 virus (EV-9) (Coxsackievirus A23).
   1035..1052    +  CDS            9xHis (fragment): 9xHis affinity tag
   1062..1111    +  CDS            SET1 (fragment): solubility-enhancement tag derived from T7 phage gene 10B
   1119..1166    +  terminator     T7 terminator: transcription terminator for bacteriophage T7 RNA polymerase
   1203..1631    +  rep_origin     f1 ori (sequence partly withheld): f1 bacteriophage origin of replication; arrow indicates direction of (+) strand synthesis
   1684..1741    +  promoter       AmpR promoter (fragment): bla
   1750..2565    -  CDS            KanR: aminoglycoside phosphotransferase; aph(3')-Ia; confers resistance to kanamycin in bacteria or G418 (Geneticin®) in eukaryotes
   2687..3275    +  rep_origin     ori: high-copy-number ColE1/pMB1/pBR322/pUC origin of replication
   3461..3600    -  misc_feature   bom: basis of mobility region from pBR322
   3702..3893    -  CDS            rop: Rop protein, which maintains plasmids at low copy number; rop
   3910..4290    +  CDS            YPB1_ECOLX: Protein predicted: Swiss-Prot protein existence level 4. From Escherichia coli.
   4362..4653    -  CDS            TcR (fragment): tetracycline efflux protein; tet; confers resistance to tetracycline
   4668..4689    -  protein_bind   CAP binding site: CAP binding activates transcription in the presence of cAMP. E. coli catabolite activator protein
   4702..5784    -  CDS            lacI: lac repressor; lacI; The lac repressor binds to the lac operator to inhibit transcription in E. coli. This inhibition can be relieved by adding lactose or isopropyl-β-D-thiogalactopyranoside (IPTG).
   5785..5862    -  promoter       lacI promoter: lacI
   5870..6149    -  CDS            TcR (fragment): tetracycline efflux protein; tet; confers resistance to tetracycline
>Addgene plasmid #228638 | Coxsackievirus A6 (CVA6) strain JLS10/HeN/CHN/2019 3C protease | addgene full sequence | sequence record 461441 | Addgene NGS Result
AGATCTCGATCCCGCGAAATTAATACGACTCACTATAGGGGAATTGTGAGCGGATAACAATTCCCCTCTA
GAAATAATTTTGTTTAACCTTAAGAAGGAGATATACACATGGGCTCATCCCACCACCACCACCACCACAT
GGCTTCTATGTCAGATAGCGAGGTGAATCAAGAGGCCAAACCTGAGGTTAAGCCTGAGGTAAAACCGGAG
ACACACATCAACTTAAAAGTCTCTGATGGATCTTCCGAAATATTCTTCAAAATCAAGAAGACCACCCCTC
TGCGTCGTCTGATGGAAGCGTTCGCCAAGCGACAGGGTAAAGAAATGGACTCGCTGCGCTTTCTGTACGA
CGGGATCCGCATACAGGCGGATCAAACACCGGAAGACCTGGATATGGAAGACAATGACATAATTGAGGCC
CACCGGGAGCAAATAGGCGGCGGCCCGTCCCTTGACTTTGCTCTGAGCCTTCTTCGAAGAAACATTCGGC
AAGTGCAGACAGATCAAGGCCATTTCACAATGTTGGGCGTACGTGACCGTTTGGCCGTTCTCCCCCGACA
CTCACAACCGGGTAAGACAATTTGGGTCGAACACAAGTTAGTAAACATATTGGACGCCGTTGAGCTTGTG
GACGAGCAGGGAGTTAATCTGGAACTCACTCTTATAACTTTAGACACGAACGAGAAGTTCAGAGACATAA
CAAAGTTCATTCCAGAGAACATCAGTGCGGCTTCTGATGCGACATTGGTAATCAATACAGAACACATGCC
GTCCATGTTCGTCCCAGTGGGAGACGTCGTTCAATATGGATTCCTCAACTTATCCGGTAAGCCTACACAT
CGTACTATGATGTACAATTTCCCTACGAAGGCAGGGCAATGTGGTGGTGTTGTAACGAGCGTAGGCAAAG
TTATTGGCATCCATATAGGTGGAAACGGGCGGCAGGGGTTTTGCGCAGGGCTCAAAAGATCGTACTTCGC
AAGTGAACAGTAATGACTCGAGCACCCGTCGACAAGCTTGCGGCCGCACTCGAGCACCACCACCACCACC
ACTGAGATCCGGCTGCTAACAAAGCCCGAAAGGAAGCTGAGTTGGCTGCTGCCACCGCTGAGCAATAACT
AGCATAACCCCTTGGGGCCTCTAAACGGGTCTTGAGGGGTTTTTTGCTGAAAGGAGGAACTATATCCGGA
TTGGCGAATGGG
[124 nt withheld, positions 1203-1326]
C
[91 nt withheld, positions 1328-1418]
A
[49 nt withheld, positions 1420-1468]
CCTTTGACGTTGGAGTCCACGTTCTTT
[37 nt withheld, positions 1496-1532]
ACCCTATCTCGGTCTATTCTTTTGATTTATAAGGGATTTTGCCGATTTCGGCCTATTGGTTAAAAAATGA
GCTGATTTAACAAAAATTTAACGCGAATTTTAACAAAATATTAACGCTTACAATTTAGGTGGCACTTTTC
GGGGAAATGTGCGCGGAACCCCTATTTGTTTATTTTTCTAAATACATTCAAATATGTATCCGCTCATGAA
TTAATTCTTAGAAAAACTCATCGAGCATCAAATGAAACTGCAATTTATTCATATCAGGATTATCAATACC
ATATTTTTGAAAAAGCCGTTTCTGTAATGAAGGAGAAAACTCACCGAGGCAGTTCCATAGGATGGCAAGA
TCCTGGTATCGGTCTGCGATTCCGACTCGTCCAACATCAATACAACCTATTAATTTCCCCTCGTCAAAAA
TAAGGTTATCAAGTGAGAAATCACCATGAGTGACGACTGAATCCGGTGAGAATGGCAAAAGTTTATGCAT
TTCTTTCCAGACTTGTTCAACAGGCCAGCCATTACGCTCGTCATCAAAATCACTCGCATCAACCAAACCG
TTATTCATTCGTGATTGCGCCTGAGCGAGACGAAATACGCGATCGCTGTTAAAAGGACAATTACAAACAG
GAATCGAATGCAACCGGCGCAGGAACACTGCCAGCGCATCAACAATATTTTCACCTGAATCAGGATATTC
TTCTAATACCTGGAATGCTGTTTTCCCGGGGATCGCAGTGGTGAGTAACCATGCATCATCAGGAGTACGG
ATAAAATGCTTGATGGTCGGAAGAGGCATAAATTCCGTCAGCCAGTTTAGTCTGACCATCTCATCTGTAA
CATCATTGGCAACGCTACCTTTGCCATGTTTCAGAAACAACTCTGGCGCATCGGGCTTCCCATACAATCG
ATAGATTGTCGCACCTGATTGCCCGACATTATCGCGAGCCCATTTATACCCATATAAATCAGCATCCATG
TTGGAATTTAATCGCGGCCTAGAGCAAGACGTTTCCCGTTGAATATGGCTCATAACACCCCTTGTATTAC
TGTTTATGTAAGCAGACAGTTTTATTGTTCATGACCAAAATCCCTTAACGTGAGTTTTCGTTCCACTGAG
CGTCAGACCCCGTAGAAAAGATCAAAGGATCTTCTTGAGATCCTTTTTTTCTGCGCGTAATCTGCTGCTT
GCAAACAAAAAAACCACCGCTACCAGCGGTGGTTTGTTTGCCGGATCAAGAGCTACCAACTCTTTTTCCG
AAGGTAACTGGCTTCAGCAGAGCGCAGATACCAAATACTGTCCTTCTAGTGTAGCCGTAGTTAGGCCACC
ACTTCAAGAACTCTGTAGCACCGCCTACATACCTCGCTCTGCTAATCCTGTTACCAGTGGCTGCTGCCAG
TGGCGATAAGTCGTGTCTTACCGGGTTGGACTCAAGACGATAGTTACCGGATAAGGCGCAGCGGTCGGGC
TGAACGGGGGGTTCGTGCACACAGCCCAGCTTGGAGCGAACGACCTACACCGAACTGAGATACCTACAGC
GTGAGCTATGAGAAAGCGCCACGCTTCCCGAAGGGAGAAAGGCGGACAGGTATCCGGTAAGCGGCAGGGT
CGGAACAGGAGAGCGCACGAGGGAGCTTCCAGGGGGAAACGCCTGGTATCTTTATAGTCCTGTCGGGTTT
CGCCACCTCTGACTTGAGCGTCGATTTTTGTGATGCTCGTCAGGGGGGCGGAGCCTATGGAAAAACGCCA
GCAACGCGGCCTTTTTACGGTTCCTGGCCTTTTGCTGGCCTTTTGCTCACATGTTCTTTCCTGCGTTATC
CCCTGATTCTGTGGATAACCGTATTACCGCCTTTGAGTGAGCTGATACCGCTCGCCGCAGCCGAACGACC
GAGCGCAGCGAGTCAGTGAGCGAGGAAGCGGAAGAGCGCCTGATGCGGTATTTTCTCCTTACGCATCTGT
GCGGTATTTCACACCGCAATGGTGCACTCTCAGTACAATCTGCTCTGATGCCGCATAGTTAAGCCAGTAT
ACACTCCGCTATCGCTACGTGACTGGGTCATGGCTGCGCCCCGACACCCGCCAACACCCGCTGACGCGCC
CTGACGGGCTTGTCTGCTCCCGGCATCCGCTTACAGACAAGCTGTGACCGTCTCCGGGAGCTGCATGTGT
CAGAGGTTTTCACCGTCATCACCGAAACGCGCGAGGCAGCTGCGGTAAAGCTCATCAGCGTGGTCGTGAA
GCGATTCACAGATGTCTGCCTGTTCATCCGCGTCCAGCTCGTTGAGTTTCTCCAGAAGCGTTAATGTCTG
GCTTCTGATAAAGCGGGCCATGTTAAGGGCGGTTTTTTCCTGTTTGGTCACTGATGCCTCCGTGTAAGGG
GGATTTCTGTTCATGGGGGTAATGATACCGATGAAACGAGAGAGGATGCTCACGATACGGGTTACTGATG
ATGAACATGCCCGGTTACTGGAACGTTGTGAGGGTAAACAACTGGCGGTATGGATGCGGCGGGACCAGAG
AAAAATCACTCAGGGTCAATGCCAGCGCTTCGTTAATACAGATGTAGGTGTTCCACAGGGTAGCCAGCAG
CATCCTGCGATGCAGATCCGGAACATAATGGTGCAGGGCGCTGACTTCCGCGTTTCCAGACTTTACGAAA
CACGGAAACCGAAGACCATTCATGTTGTTGCTCAGGTCGCAGACGTTTTGCAGCAGCAGTCGCTTCACGT
TCGCTCGCGTATCGGTGATTCATTCTGCTAACCAGTAAGGCAACCCCGCCAGCCTAGCCGGGTCCTCAAC
GACAGGAGCACGATCATGCGCACCCGTGGGGCCGCCATGCCGGCGATAATGGCCTGCTTCTCGCCGAAAC
GTTTGGTGGCGGGACCAGTGACGAAGGCTTGAGCGAGGGCGTGCAAGATTCCGAATACCGCAAGCGACAG
GCCGATCATCGTCGCGCTCCAGCGAAAGCGGTCCTCGCCGAAAATGACCCAGAGCGCTGCCGGCACCTGT
CCTACGAGTTGCATGATAAAGAAGACAGTCATAAGTGCGGCGACGATAGTCATGCCCCGCGCCCACCGGA
AGGAGCTGACTGGGTTGAAGGCTCTCAAGGGCATCGGTCGAGATCCCGGTGCCTAATGAGTGAGCTAACT
TACATTAATTGCGTTGCGCTCACTGCCCGCTTTCCAGTCGGGAAACCTGTCGTGCCAGCTGCATTAATGA
ATCGGCCAACGCGCGGGGAGAGGCGGTTTGCGTATTGGGCGCCAGGGTGGTTTTTCTTTTCACCAGTGAG
ACGGGCAACAGCTGATTGCCCTTCACCGCCTGGCCCTGAGAGAGTTGCAGCAAGCGGTCCACGCTGGTTT
GCCCCAGCAGGCGAAAATCCTGTTTGATGGTGGTTAACGGCGGGATATAACATGAGCTGTCTTCGGTATC
GTCGTATCCCACTACCGAGATATCCGCACCAACGCGCAGCCCGGACTCGGTAATGGCGCGCATTGCGCCC
AGCGCCATCTGATCGTTGGCAACCAGCATCGCAGTGGGAACGATGCCCTCATTCAGCATTTGCATGGTTT
GTTGAAAACCGGACATGGCACTCCAGTCGCCTTCCCGTTCCGCTATCGGCTGAATTTGATTGCGAGTGAG
ATATTTATGCCAGCCAGCCAGACGCAGACGCGCCGAGACAGAACTTAATGGGCCCGCTAACAGCGCGATT
TGCTGGTGACCCAATGCGACCAGATGCTCCACGCCCAGTCGCGTACCGTCTTCATGGGAGAAAATAATAC
TGTTGATGGGTGTCTGGTCAGAGACATCAAGAAATAACGCCGGAACATTAGTGCAGGCAGCTTCCACAGC
AATGGCATCCTGGTCATCCAGCGGATAGTTAATGATCAGCCCACTGACGCGTTGCGCGAGAAGATTGTGC
ACCGCCGCTTTACAGGCTTCGACGCCGCTTCGTTCTACCATCGACACCACCACGCTGGCACCCAGTTGAT
CGGCGCGAGATTTAATCGCCGCGACAATTTGCGACGGCGCGTGCAGGGCCAGACTGGAGGTGGCAACGCC
AATCAGCAACGACTGTTTGCCCGCCAGTTGTTGTGCCACGCGGTTGGGAATGTAATTCAGCTCCGCCATC
GCCGCTTCCACTTTTTCCCGCGTTTTCGCAGAAACGTGGCTGGCCTGGTTCACCACGCGGGAAACGGTCT
GATAAGAGACACCGGCATACTCTGCGACATCGTATAACGTTACTGGTTTCACATTCACCACCCTGAATTG
ACTCTCTTCCGGGCGCTATCATGCCATACCGCGAAAGGTTTTGCGCCATTCGATGGTGTCCGGGATCTCG
ACGCTCTCCCTTATGCGACTCCTGCATTAGGAAGCAGCCCAGTAGTAGGTTGAGGCCGTTGAGCACCGCC
GCCGCAAGGAATGGTGCATGCAAGGAGATGGCGCCCAACAGTCCCCCGGCCACGGGGCCTGCCACCATAC
CCACGCCGAAACAAGCGCTCATGAGCCCGAAGTGGCGAGCCCGATCTTCCCCATCGGTGATGTCGGCGAT
ATAGGCGCCAGCAACCGCACCTGTGGCGCCGGTGATGCCGGCCACGATGCGTCCGGCGTAGAGGATCG
