>Addgene plasmid #228638 | Coxsackievirus A6 (CVA6) strain JLS10/HeN/CHN/2019 3C protease | depositor partial sequence | sequence record 449299 | Coding region for expression
ATGGGCTCATCCCACCACCACCACCACCACATGGCTTCTATGTCAGATAGCGAGGTGAATCAAGAGGCCA
AACCTGAGGTTAAGCCTGAGGTAAAACCGGAGACACACATCAACTTAAAAGTCTCTGATGGATCTTCCGA
AATATTCTTCAAAATCAAGAAGACCACCCCTCTGCGTCGTCTGATGGAAGCGTTCGCCAAGCGACAGGGT
AAAGAAATGGACTCGCTGCGCTTTCTGTACGACGGGATCCGCATACAGGCGGATCAAACACCGGAAGACC
TGGATATGGAAGACAATGACATAATTGAGGCCCACCGGGAGCAAATAGGCGGCGGCCCGTCCCTTGACTT
TGCTCTGAGCCTTCTTCGAAGAAACATTCGGCAAGTGCAGACAGATCAAGGCCATTTCACAATGTTGGGC
GTACGTGACCGTTTGGCCGTTCTCCCCCGACACTCACAACCGGGTAAGACAATTTGGGTCGAACACAAGT
TAGTAAACATATTGGACGCCGTTGAGCTTGTGGACGAGCAGGGAGTTAATCTGGAACTCACTCTTATAAC
TTTAGACACGAACGAGAAGTTCAGAGACATAACAAAGTTCATTCCAGAGAACATCAGTGCGGCTTCTGAT
GCGACATTGGTAATCAATACAGAACACATGCCGTCCATGTTCGTCCCAGTGGGAGACGTCGTTCAATATG
GATTCCTCAACTTATCCGGTAAGCCTACACATCGTACTATGATGTACAATTTCCCTACGAAGGCAGGGCA
ATGTGGTGGTGTTGTAACGAGCGTAGGCAAAGTTATTGGCATCCATATAGGTGGAAACGGGCGGCAGGGG
TTTTGCGCAGGGCTCAAAAGATCGTACTTCGCAAGTGAACAGTAATGA
